Addgene plasmid #214034: pJS-BCD-Strep-PCaspase
Purpose: Bacterial expression plasmid for strep-tagged PCaspase (Prokaryotic Caspase) from Haliangium ochraceum
Depositing lab: Raymond Staals. Depositing organization: Wageningen University, Department Agrotechnology & Food Sciences. Publication: Type III-B CRISPR-Cas cascade of proteolytic cleavages. Steens JA, Bravo JPK, Salazar CRP, Yildiz C, Amieiro AM, Kostlbacher S, Prinsen SHP, Andres AS, Patinios C, Bardis A, Barendregt A, Scheltema RA, Ettema TJG, van der Oost J, Taylor DW, Staals RHJ. Science. 2024 Feb 2;383(6682):512-519. doi: 10.1126/science.adk0378. Epub 2024 Feb 1. PubMed 38301007.
Backbone
  Vector backbone: p15A
  Vector type: Bacterial Expression
Growth in bacteria
  Bacterial resistance: Kanamycin, 50 μg/mL
  Growth temperature: 37°C
  Growth strain: DH5alpha
  Copy number: High Copy
Gene/Insert
  Gene/Insert name: PCaspase (alt names: Peptidase C14 caspase catalytic subunit p20; Prokaryotic Caspase)
  Species: Haliangium ochraceum DSM 14369
  Mutation: WT
  Promoter: T7 promoter
  Tag / fusion protein: Strep-tag II (N terminal on insert)
  Cloning method: Gibson Cloning
Terms and licenses: Academic/Nonprofit Terms; Industry Terms: Not Available to Industry
Depositor comments: Please visit https://doi.org/10.1101/2023.06.23.546230 for bioRxiv preprint.
How to cite: pJS-BCD-Strep-PCaspase was a gift from Raymond Staals (Addgene plasmid # 214034 ; http://n2t.net/addgene:214034 ; RRID:Addgene_214034)
