[The description below was written by a language model from this plasmid's Addgene catalogue record and pLannotate feature annotations shown in this document.]
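Description:
pJS-BCD-Strep-PCaspase is a 4,415 nt bacterial expression plasmid for producing the prokaryotic caspase (PCaspase, annotated as a peptidase C14 caspase catalytic subunit p20) from Haliangium ochraceum DSM 14369 in E. coli. It is built on a p15A backbone. The feature table confirms a complete p15A origin, which is compatible with ColE1-type plasmids and so allows co-maintenance with other expression vectors. The catalogue lists the plasmid as high copy, whereas p15A is generally regarded as a medium-copy origin. A short RSF ori fragment next to p15A is probably just an annotation match rather than a second functional origin. Selection is by kanamycin through the neo/nptII gene, which is followed by a lambda t0 terminator. The small Tn5 transposase fragment upstream of it is probably a remnant of the resistance cassette's Tn5 origin.

The expression cassette starts with a T7 promoter, so transcription depends on a host that supplies T7 RNA polymerase. A Strep-tag II is annotated about 100 nt downstream, and the record places it at the N-terminus of the wild-type PCaspase coding sequence. The "BCD" in the name may refer to a bicistronic design translation initiation element in the region between promoter and tag, but the record does not state this. The PCaspase open reading frame was not annotated by the feature tool. It presumably fills the gap between the tag and the tandem rrnB T1 (fragment) and T7Te terminators that close the cassette. The insert was assembled by Gibson cloning. The Strep tag allows affinity purification on Strep-Tactin resin, and the associated work concerns a proteolytic cleavage cascade linked to a type III-B CRISPR-Cas system.
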