Features (pLannotate 1.2.2; 9 found; start..end, strand, type, name):
      1..19      +  promoter       T7 promoter: promoter for bacteriophage T7 RNA polymerase
    107..129     +  CDS            Strep-Tag II (fragment): peptide that binds Strep-Tactin®, an engineered form of streptavidin
   2274..2298    +  terminator     rrnB T1 terminator (fragment): transcription terminator T1 from the E. coli rrnB gene
   2314..2341    +  terminator     T7Te terminator: phage T7 early transcription terminator
   2375..2430    -  rep_origin     RSF ori (fragment): Plasmids containing the RSF 1030 origin of replication can be propagated in E. coli cells that contain additional plasmids with compatible origins.
   2518..3063    -  rep_origin     p15A ori: Plasmids containing the medium-copy-number p15A origin of replication can be propagated in E. coli cells that contain a second plasmid with the ColE1 origin.
   3177..3271    -  terminator     lambda t0 terminator: transcription terminator from phage lambda
   3305..4096    -  CDS            neo: KKA2_KLEPN - Also known as kan, nptII. Experimental evidence at protein level: Swiss-Prot protein existence level 1. Resistance to kanamycin, neomycin, paromomycin, ribostamycin, butirosin and gentamicin B. From Klebsiella pneumoniae.
   4128..4232    -  CDS            tnpA (fragment): TN5P_ECOLX - Also known as tnp. Experimental evidence at protein level: Swiss-Prot protein existence level 1. Mediates transposition of transposon Tn5 by a 'cut and paste' mechanism. First, the monomeric transposase binds the 19 bp inverted DNA repeats flanking the transposon. Then, dimerization of the DNA- bound transposase creates a synaptic DNA complex. After nicking of the first DNA strand, excision of the transposon proceeds through a series of intermediates. The transposase then mediates the insertion of the transposon at a new site by strand transfer. The activity of the wild- type tran
>Addgene plasmid #214034 | pJS-BCD-Strep-PCaspase | addgene full sequence | sequence record 426372 | Addgene NGS Result
TAATACGACTCACTATAGGGGCCCAAGTTCACTTAAAAAGGAGATCAACAATGAAAGCAATTTTCGTACT
GAAACATCTTAATCATGCAGGGGAGGGTTTCTAATGTGGAGCCACCCGCAGTTCGAAAAAAGCGCGATGA
AAAGGGCTCTGCTGATAGGTGCACCGCTGGCACATAGCGCAACCCATGCACTGGCAGGTGTTGCAAACGA
TATCGACCGTGCAGGTGAAATCCTGCGTCTGTATGGTTTTCATTGTGATGACGTTCTCTTTGGTGAACGT
GCAACTAGAGATGGTATCGTTGCACGTCTGGAAGCACTGATCGCTGAAACCCAGGCTGATGATGCTGTTG
TTATCTATTTTAGCGGCCATGGTGGCCGTGTTGTTAACACCGGGATCGTTAAAGATCTACCGGGTGGTGA
CTATCGTCCCGGCGCTCACCAGTTCCTGGTTCCGGAAGACTACCAACCGAAAGCACAGACCTTTACCGGT
ATCCTGGACTTCGAGCTGAGGTATCTAGTTGCACGTCTGGCAGCACGTACCGAAAACGTTAGCGTTATCC
TGGATTGTTGTCATAGCGGTGGTGCAATAAGAGCACCGGGTAGACCGACCCCGAAAGCACTGGATGAAAA
AAGCCTGAAGCCGCATACTGTTCACCTGAACCGTGTTATCCGTGAACGTCTGGTTCAACTGCGTGAATCG
CTGGCAGCTAGCCGTGCACCGCGTCTGACCCAGGATGCTCATCCGCATCTGGTTCGTATCGAAGCAGCAC
ACGAATTCCGTCTCGCATATGAAACCAGGATCAACAACCGTCAGCAGGGGGTTCTGACCGCAGCATGGGC
AGACACCCTGTGGAGATACCGTGGGCTGGCAGTTAGCTGGCAGGCACTGGCAAGCGAGATCCAGGCAAGG
GCACGTGCATTTGTTCCCATGCAGTATGTTCACATCGATGGCCCGACCGAACGTCGTCTGTTCAGCCTGG
CTCGTGAGCCGGCACGTCATAGCCTGGCAATCGTTCAGGAAAGGGACGGTACCCTGTGGCTGGACGGTGG
CAGATTTCAGGGTGTTGCAAGCGGTGCACGTTTCGCAGTTCTGCCGCCGACCAGCACCGAAAGCGACATC
GATAGCGCACTGGCAGAAGTTCGTGCAGTTGAAGTTATGCCGGAACGTACCCGTGTTGAACTGGCTACCG
CAGCAGATGACATCCCGAGATGGCAAGGCCTCCATGCATGGCCGCTGCATGCACGTGGCGCTTGGACCGG
TGTAGCAGTTCGTGCTCAGACCGCAGCAGTTTGTGCTGCACTCCTGAGAGCTATCGAAGCAAGCCAGCGT
ATGCATCTGTGTCCGGATAGCGACGGGCCGGTTGCTACCGTTATCGAACTATCGAGCGATGAGGGCAGCA
GGATCGCAGTTCTGGATGGGCACGGTGTTTGTGTTAGCCCCCCGGTTGCAACCCCCGAACGTGCACTCGC
ACTGGTTGAAAGGCTCCAGAGAGCTGCACTCGTTCGTATGCTGGGGAGCGGTACCGATGAGCATGCACTA
CCGATCCCGCTCGCACTCAGACTGGAACGTGCAGACGGTATCGGTGGTACCTGCCGTCATCTAGCAGAAG
GGCGTACCGAACCGCCGAGCGAACTGCTACTCGCAAGCGCTGGGGCACAGGTACATGCAATCGTAGAGAA
CCATGGGAGCGCTATCGCAACCGATACCCAGGATGTTTATCTGACCATGTTCTGTATCGCAGCAGACGGT
CGTGTTGAAAGAGTTAGCAAGCAGCAGAGCAGCGGGATCCGTCTGTGTGGGGGTGCAAAGCATAGGCTCG
AGTATGAACTAGGTGCAGGGGGTGCAAGCCTGCCGGAATACAGGGCAGCAGATTCGAGCACCAGCGGCTA
TGGGCTGCATAGCCTCATAGTTGTTGCAACCGACCGTCAGCAGGAGCTGCGTAACCTGGAAACCTGGTCG
GGTGAAGGTAGCGCTGCAAAACTGCAGCCGGGTGTTCTGGATCTGACCGCTAGCAAACGTGCACCGGCTA
GACGTGGCTCGGCTAGCGCAAGCGGGCCGCTGAGATATGCTGTTCTACGTGTAGATCTGCGTGTAGCTGC
AGCAGTAGCAGGGCGTGATGCACCGACCCTGTAATGCCGACTCAGTTGCTGTCTCATGCCGACTCAGTTG
CTGTCGGTCTCATGCCGACTCAGTTGCTGCTTCTACTGGGCGCCCCGCTTCGGCGGGGTTTTTTTGCAAG
GGATCGGTTGTCGAGTAAGGATCTCCAGGCATCCTGTTGTTTGTCGGTGAACGCTCTCTACTAGAGTCAC
ACTGGCTCACCTTCGGGTGGGCCTTTCTGCGTTTATAGGATCCTAACTCGAGCCTAGGGATATATTCCGC
TTCCTCGCTCACTGACTCGCTACGCTCGGTCGTTCGACTGCGGCGAGCGGAAATGGCTTACGAACGGGGC
GGAGATTTCCTGGAAGATGCCAGGAAGATACTTAACAGGGAAGTGAGAGGGCCGCGGCAAAGCCGTTTTT
CCATAGGCTCCGCCCCCCTGACAAGCATCACGAAATCTGACGCTCAAATCAGTGGTGGCGAAACCCGACA
GGACTATAAAGATACCAGGCGTTTCCCCCTGGCGGCTCCCTCGTGCGCTCTCCTGTTCCTGCCTTTCGGT
TTACCGGTGTCATTCCGCTGTTATGGCCGCGTTTGTCTCATTCCACGCCTGACACTCAGTTCCGGGTAGG
CAGTTCGCTCCAAGCTGGACTGTATGCACGAACCCCCCGTTCAGTCCGACCGCTGCGCCTTATCCGGTAA
CTATCGTCTTGAGTCCAACCCGGAAAGACATGCAAAAGCACCACTGGCAGCAGCCACTGGTAATTGATTT
AGAGGAGTTAGTCTTGAAGTCATGCGCCGGTTAAGGCTAAACTGAAAGGACAAGTTTTGGTGACTGCGCT
CCTCCAAGCCAGTTACCTCGGTTCAAAGAGTTGGTAGCTCAGAGAACCTTCGAAAAACCGCCCTGCAAGG
CGGTTTTTTCGTTTTCAGAGCAAGAGATTACGCGCAGACCAAAACGATCTCAAGAAGATCATCTTATTAA
TCAGATAAAATATTTCTAGATTTCAGTGCAATTTATCTCTTCAAATGTAGCACCTGAAGTCAGCCCCATA
CGATATAAGTTGTTACTAGTGCTTGGATTCTCACCAATAAAAAACGCCCGGCGGCAACCGAGCGTTCTGA
ACAAATCCAGATGGAGTTCTGAGGTCATTACTGGATCTATCAACAGGAGTCCAAGCGAGCTCTCGAACCC
CAGAGTCCCGCTCAGAAGAACTCGTCAAGAAGGCGATAGAAGGCGATGCGCTGCGAATCGGGAGCGGCGA
TACCGTAAAGCACGAGGAAGCGGTCAGCCCATTCGCCGCCAAGCTCTTCAGCAATATCACGGGTAGCCAA
CGCTATGTCCTGATAGCGGTCCGCCACACCCAGCCGGCCACAGTCGATGAATCCAGAAAAGCGGCCATTT
TCCACCATGATATTCGGCAAGCAGGCATCGCCATGGGTCACGACGAGATCCTCGCCGTCGGGCATGCGCG
CCTTGAGCCTGGCGAACAGTTCGGCTGGCGCGAGCCCCTGATGCTCTTCGTCCAGATCATCCTGATCGAC
AAGACCGGCTTCCATCCGAGTACGTGCTCGCTCGATGCGATGTTTCGCTTGGTGGTCGAATGGGCAGGTA
GCCGGATCAAGCGTATGCAGCCGCCGCATTGCATCAGCCATGATGGATACTTTCTCGGCAGGAGCAAGGT
GAGATGACAGGAGATCCTGCCCCGGCACTTCGCCCAATAGCAGCCAGTCCCTTCCCGCTTCAGTGACAAC
GTCGAGCACAGCTGCGCAAGGAACGCCCGTCGTGGCCAGCCACGATAGCCGCGCTGCCTCGTCCTGCAGT
TCATTCAGGGCACCGGACAGGTCGGTCTTGACAAAAAGAACCGGGCGCCCCTGCGCTGACAGCCGGAACA
CGGCGGCATCAGAGCAGCCGATTGTCTGTTGTGCCCAGTCATAGCCGAATAGCCTCTCCACCCAAGCGGC
CGGAGAACCTGCGTGCAATCCATCTTGTTCAATCATGCGAAACGATCCTCATCCTGTCTCTTGATCAGAT
CATGATCCCCTGCGCCATCAGATCCTTGGCGGCAAGAAAGCCATCCAGTTTACTTTGCAGGGCTTCCCAA
CCTTACCAGAGGGCGCCCCAGCTGGCAATTCCGACGTCGAATTCAAAAGATCTTAAGTAAGTAAGAGTAT
ACGTATATCGGCTAATAACGTATTAAGGCGCTTCGGCGCCTTTTTTTATGGGGGTATTTTCATCCCAATC
CACACGTCCAACGCACAGCAAACACCACGTCGACCCTATCAGCTGCGTGCTTTCTATGAGTCGTTGCTGC
ATAAC
